Addgene plasmid #79183: 35S-DsREDmonomer-NosT
Purpose: (Empty Backbone) Transient expression vector for DsRED monomer
Depositing lab: Yutaka Kodama & Masamitsu Wada. Depositing organization: Kyushu University. Publication: Two interacting coiled-coil proteins, WEB1 and PMI2, maintain the chloroplast photorelocation movement velocity in Arabidopsis. Kodama Y, Suetsugu N, Kong SG, Wada M. Proc Natl Acad Sci U S A. 2010 Nov 9;107(45):19591-6. doi: 10.1073/pnas.1007836107. Epub 2010 Oct 25. PubMed 20974974.
Backbone
  Vector backbone: CaMV35S- sGFP(S65T)-NOS vector
  Backbone manufacturer: Chiu W
  Backbone size (bp): 4180
  Vector type: Plant Expression ; Reporter plasmid
  Promoter: CaMV35S
  Tag / fusion protein: DsREDmonomer
Growth in bacteria
  Bacterial resistance: Ampicillin, 100 μg/mL
  Growth temperature: 37°C
  Growth strain: DH5alpha
  Copy number: Unknown
Gene/Insert
  Cloning method: Restriction Enzyme
Terms and licenses: Academic/Nonprofit Terms; Industry Terms: Not Available to Industry
How to cite: 35S-DsREDmonomer-NosT was a gift from Yutaka Kodama & Masamitsu Wada (Addgene plasmid # 79183 ; http://n2t.net/addgene:79183 ; RRID:Addgene_79183)
