[The description below was written by a language model from this plasmid's Addgene catalogue record and pLannotate feature annotations shown in this document.]
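Description:
35S-DsREDmonomer-NosT is a small plant transient-expression and reporter plasmid, about 4.2 kb, derived from the CaMV35S-sGFP(S65T)-NOS vector, with the GFP reporter of that backbone replaced by DsRed-Monomer. It is catalogued as an empty backbone. It has no T-DNA borders or plant selectable marker in the annotated features, which fits direct delivery for transient expression rather than Agrobacterium-mediated stable transformation. Propagation is in E. coli using a high-copy ColE1/pUC-type origin and an ampicillin resistance gene (β-lactamase) driven by its own promoter. The remaining annotations, including fragments of lacZα, the lac promoter and operator, lacI, rop, bom and pUC polylinker sequence, are remnants of the pUC-style cloning backbone and play no role in plant expression.

The expression cassette begins with the cauliflower mosaic virus 35S promoter, a strong constitutive plant promoter. This is followed by the tobacco mosaic virus Ω leader, which enhances translation. A short polylinker fragment sits between the leader and the coding sequence for DsRed-Monomer, a monomeric red fluorescent protein annotated here as mammalian codon-optimized. The nopaline synthase terminator then supplies transcription termination and polyadenylation.

As supplied, the plasmid expresses free DsRed-Monomer, useful as a red fluorescent marker or transfection control in plant cells. The tag designation and the restriction sites flanking the reporter suggest it can also be used to build fusions of a gene of interest to DsRed-Monomer by restriction cloning, for example for localization or co-localization studies, though the record does not specify which sites or which fusion orientation are intended. The associated publication concerns proteins involved in chloroplast photorelocation movement in Arabidopsis.
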