Features (pLannotate 1.2.2; 19 found; start..end, strand, type, name):
     21..365     +  promoter       CaMV 35S promoter: strong constitutive promoter from cauliflower mosaic virus
    317..363     +  promoter       minimal CaMV 35S promoter: minimal 35S promoter from cauliflower mosaic virus
    385..440     +  misc_feature   TMV Ω: translational enhancer from the tobacco mosaic virus 5'-leader sequence (Gallie et al., 1988)
    442..469     -  misc_feature   MCS (fragment): pUC18/19 multiple cloning site
    479..1156    +  CDS            DsRed-Monomer: monomeric derivative of DsRed fluorescent protein (Strongin et al., 2007) mammalian codon-optimized
   1175..1427    +  terminator     NOS terminator: nopaline synthase terminator and poly(A) signal
   1428..1444    -  promoter       tet promoter (fragment): E. coli promoter for tetracycline efflux protein gene
   1483..1504    -  CDS            lacZα (fragment): LacZα fragment of β-galactosidase; lacZ fragment
   1524..1540    -  protein_bind   lac operator: The lac repressor binds to the lac operator to inhibit transcription in E. coli. This inhibition can be relieved by adding lactose or isopropyl-β-D-thiogalactopyranoside (IPTG). lac repressor encoded by lacI
   1548..1578    -  promoter       lac promoter: promoter for the E. coli lac operon
   1593..1614    -  protein_bind   CAP binding site: CAP binding activates transcription in the presence of cAMP. E. coli catabolite activator protein
   1627..1719    -  CDS            lacI (fragment): lac repressor; lacI; The lac repressor binds to the lac operator to inhibit transcription in E. coli. This inhibition can be relieved by adding lactose or isopropyl-β-D-thiogalactopyranoside (IPTG).
   1902..2490    -  rep_origin     ori: high-copy-number ColE1/pMB1/pBR322/pUC origin of replication
   2661..3521    -  CDS            AmpR: β-lactamase; bla; confers resistance to ampicillin, carbenicillin, and related antibiotics
   3522..3626    -  promoter       AmpR promoter: bla
   3721..3756    +  CDS            rop (fragment): Rop protein, which maintains plasmids at low copy number; rop
   3858..3957    +  misc_feature   bom (fragment): basis of mobility region from pBR322
   3963..4117    -  CDS            lacZα (fragment): LacZα fragment of β-galactosidase; lacZ fragment
   4120..4156    -  misc_feature   MCS (fragment): pUC18/19 multiple cloning site
>Addgene plasmid #79183 | 35S-DsREDmonomer-NosT | depositor full sequence | sequence record 156618 | 35S-DsREDmonomer-NosT sequence 4157 bps
CTCAGAAGACCGAGGGCTATTGAGACTTTTCAACAAAGGGTAATATCGGGAAACCTCCTCGGATTCCATT
GCCCAGCTATCTGTCACTTATCGAAAGGACAGTAGAAAAGGAAGGTGGCTCCTACAAATGCCATCATTGC
GATAAAGGAAAGGCTATCGTTCAAGATGCCTCTACCGACAGTGGTCCCAAAGATGGACCCCCACCCACGA
GGAACATCGTGGAAAAAGAAGACGTTCCAACCACGTCTTCAAAGCAAGTGGATTGATGTGATATCTCCAC
TGACGTAAGGGATGACGCACAATCCCACTATCCTTCGCAAGACCCTTCCTCTATATAAGGAAGTTCATTT
CATTTGGAGAGGACAGGCTTCTTGAGATCCTTCAACAATTACCAACAACAACAAACAACAAACAACATTA
CAATTACTATTTACAATTACAGTCGACTCTAGAGGATCCCCGGGTACCGGTCGCCACCATGGACAACACC
GAGGACGTCATCAAGGAGTTCATGCAGTTCAAGGTGCGCATGGAGGGCTCCGTGAACGGCCACTACTTCG
AGATCGAGGGCGAGGGCGAGGGCAAGCCCTACGAGGGCACCCAGACCGCCAAGCTGCAGGTGACCAAGGG
CGGCCCCCTGCCCTTCGCCTGGGACATCCTGTCCCCCCAGTTCCAGTACGGCTCCAAGGCCTACGTGAAG
CACCCCGCCGACATCCCCGACTACATGAAGCTGTCCTTCCCCGAGGGCTTCACCTGGGAGCGCTCCATGA
ACTTCGAGGACGGCGGCGTGGTGGAGGTGCAGCAGGACTCCTCCCTGCAGGACGGCACCTTCATCTACAA
GGTGAAGTTCAAGGGCGTGAACTTCCCCGCCGACGGCCCCGTAATGCAGAAGAAGACTGCCGGCTGGGAG
CCCTCCACCGAGAAGCTGTACCCCCAGGACGGCGTGCTGAAGGGCGAGATCTCCCACGCCCTGAAGCTGA
AGGACGGCGGCCACTACACCTGCGACTTCAAGACCGTGTACAAGGCCAAGAAGCCCGTGCAGCTGCCCGG
CAACCACTACGTGGACTCCAAGCTGGACATCACCAACCACAACGAGGACTACACCGTGGTGGAGCAGTAC
GAGCACGCCGAGGCCCGCCACTCCGGCTCCCAGTAGAGCGGCCGCCCGGCTGCAGATCGTTCAAACATTT
GGCAATAAAGTTTCTTAAGATTGAATCCTGTTGCCGGTCTTGCGATGATTATCATATAATTTCTGTTGAA
TTACGTTAAGCATGTAATAATTAACATGTAATGCATGACGTTATTTATGAGATGGGTTTTTATGATTAGA
GTCCCGCAATTATACATTTAATACGCGATAGAAAACAAAATATAGCGCGCAAACTAGGATAAATTATCGC
GCGCGGTGTCATCTATGTTACTAGATCCGATGATAAGCTGTCAAACATAGAATTCGTAATCATGGTCATA
GCTGTTTCCTGTGTGAATTCGTAATCATGGTCATAGCTGTTTCCTGTGTGAAATTGTTATCCGCTCACAA
TTCCACACAACATACGAGCCGGAAGCATAAAGTGTAAAGCCTGGGGTGCCTAATGAGTGAGCTAACTCAC
ATTAATTGCGTTGCGCTCACTGCCCGCTTTCCAGTCGGGAAACCTGTCGTGCCAGCTGCATTAATGAATC
GGCCAACGCGCGGGGAGAGGCGGTTTGCGTATTGGGCGCTCTTCCGCTTCCTCGCTCACTGACTCGCTGC
GCTCGGTCGTTCGGCTGCGGCGAGCGGTATCAGCTCACTCAAAGGCGGTAATACGGTTATCCACAGAATC
AGGGGATAACGCAGGAAAGAACATGTGAGCAAAAGGCCAGCAAAAGGCCAGGAACCGTAAAAAGGCCGCG
TTGCTGGCGTTTTTCCATAGGCTCCGCCCCCCTGACGAGCATCACAAAAATCGACGCTCAAGTCAGAGGT
GGCGAAACCCGACAGGACTATAAAGATACCAGGCGTTTCCCCCTGGAAGCTCCCTCGTGCGCTCTCCTGT
TCCGACCCTGCCGCTTACCGGATACCTGTCCGCCTTTCTCCCTTCGGGAAGCGTGGCGCTTTCTCATAGC
TCACGCTGTAGGTATCTCAGTTCGGTGTAGGTCGTTCGCTCCAAGCTGGGCTGTGTGCACGAACCCCCCG
TTCAGCCCGACCGCTGCGCCTTATCCGGTAACTATCGTCTTGAGTCCAACCCGGTAAGACACGACTTATC
GCCACTGGCAGCAGCCACTGGTAACAGGATTAGCAGAGCGAGGTATGTAGGCGGTGCTACAGAGTTCTTG
AAGTGGTGGCCTAACTACGGCTACACTAGAAGAACAGTATTTGGTATCTGCGCTCTGCTGAAGCCAGTTA
CCTTCGGAAAAAGAGTTGGTAGCTCTTGATCCGGCAAACAAACCACCGCTGGTAGCGGTGGTTTTTTTGT
TTGCAAGCAGCAGATTACGCGCAGAAAAAAAGGATCTCAAGAAGATCCTTTGATCTTTTCTACGGGGTCT
GACGCTCAGTGGAACGAAAACTCACGTTAAGGGATTTTGGTCATGAGATTATCAAAAAGGATCTTCACCT
AGATCCTTTTAAATTAAAAATGAAGTTTTAAATCAATCTAAAGTATATATGAGTAAACTTGGTCTGACAG
TTACCAATGCTTAATCAGTGAGGCACCTATCTCAGCGATCTGTCTATTTCGTTCATCCATAGTTGCCTGA
CTCCCCGTCGTGTAGATAACTACGATACGGGAGGGCTTACCATCTGGCCCCAGTGCTGCAATGATACCGC
GAGACCCACGCTCACCGGCTCCAGATTTATCAGCAATAAACCAGCCAGCCGGAAGGGCCGAGCGCAGAAG
TGGTCCTGCAACTTTATCCGCCTCCATCCAGTCTATTAATTGTTGCCGGGAAGCTAGAGTAAGTAGTTCG
CCAGTTAATAGTTTGCGCAACGTTGTTGCCATTGCTACAGGCATCGTGGTGTCACGCTCGTCGTTTGGTA
TGGCTTCATTCAGCTCCGGTTCCCAACGATCAAGGCGAGTTACATGATCCCCCATGTTGTGCAAAAAAGC
GGTTAGCTCCTTCGGTCCTCCGATCGTTGTCAGAAGTAAGTTGGCCGCAGTGTTATCACTCATGGTTATG
GCAGCACTGCATAATTCTCTTACTGTCATGCCATCCGTAAGATGCTTTTCTGTGACTGGTGAGTACTCAA
CCAAGTCATTCTGAGAATAGTGTATGCGGCGACCGAGTTGCTCTTGCCCGGCGTCAATACGGGATAATAC
CGCGCCACATAGCAGAACTTTAAAAGTGCTCATCATTGGAAAACGTTCTTCGGGGCGAAAACTCTCAAGG
ATCTTACCGCTGTTGAGATCCAGTTCGATGTAACCCACTCGTGCACCCAACTGATCTTCAGCATCTTTTA
CTTTCACCAGCGTTTCTGGGTGAGCAAAAACAGGAAGGCAAAATGCCGCAAAAAAGGGAATAAGGGCGAC
ACGGAAATGTTGAATACTCATACTCTTCCTTTTTCAATATTATTGAAGCATTTATCAGGGTTATTGTCTC
ATGAGCGGATACATATTTGAATGTATTTAGAAAAATAAACAAATAGGGGTTCCGCGCACATTTCCCCGAA
AAGTGCCACCTGACGTCTAAGAAACCATTATTATCATGACATTAACCTATAAAAATAGGCGTATCACGAG
GCCCTTTCGTCTCGCGCGTTTCGGTGATGACGGTGAAAACCTCTGACACATGCAGCTCCCGGAGACGGTC
ACAGCTTGTCTGTAAGCGGATGCCGGGAGCAGACAAGCCCGTCAGGGCGCGTCAGCGGGTGTTGGCGGGT
GTCGGGGCTGGCTTAACTATGCGGCATCAGAGCAGATTGTACTGAGAGTGCACCATATGCGGTGTGAAAT
ACCGCACAGATGCGTAAGGAGAAAATACCGCATCAGGCGCCATTCGCCATTCAGGCTGCGCAACTGTTGG
GAAGGGCGATCGGTGCGGGCCTCTTCGCTATTACGCCAGCTGGCGAAAGGGGGATGTGCTGCAAGGCGAT
TAAGTTGGGTAACGCCAGGGTTTTCCCAGTCACGACGTTGTAAAACGACGGCCAGTGCCAAGCTTGCATG
CCTGCAGGTCGATCTAGAGGATCCCCC
