>Addgene plasmid #79183 | 35S-DsREDmonomer-NosT | addgene partial sequence | sequence record 156614 | 35S-promoter 5'-CTATCCTTCGCAAGACCCTTC-3'
TTTGGAGAGGACAGGCTTCTTGAGATCCTTCAACAATTACCAACAACAACAAACAACAAACAACATTACA
ATTACTATTTACAATTACAGTCGACTCTAGAGGATCCCCGGGTACCGGTCGCCACCATGGACAACACCGA
GGACGTCATCAAGGAGTTCATGCAGTTCAAGGTGCGCATGGAGGGCTCCGTGAACGGCCACTACTTCGAG
ATCGAGGGCGAGGGCGAGGGCAAGCCCTACGAGGGCACCCAGACCGCCAAGCTGCAGGTGACCAAGGGCG
GCCCCCTGCCCTTCGCCTGGGACATCCTGTCCCCCCAGTTCCAGTACGGCTCCAAGGCCTACGTGAAGCA
CCCCGCCGACATCCCCGACTACATGAAGCTGTCCTTCCCCGAGGGCTTCACCTGGGAGCGCTCCATGAAC
TTCGAGGACGGCGGCGTGGTGGAGGTGCAGCAGGACTCCTCCCTGCAGGACGGCACCTTCATCTACAAGG
TGAAGTTCAAGGGCGTGAACTTCCCCGCCGACGGCCCCGTAATGCAGAAGAAGACTGCCGGCTGGGAGCC
CTCCACCGAGAAGCTGTACCCCCAGGACGGCGTGCTGAAGGGCGAGATCTCCCACGCCCTGAAGCTGAAG
GACGGCGGCCACTACACCTGCGACTTCAAGACCGTGTACAAGGCCAAGAAGCCCGTGCAGCTGCCCGGCA
ACCACTACGTGGACTCCAAGCTGGACATCACCAACCACAACGAGGACTACACCGTGGTGGAGCAGTACGA
GCACGCCGAGGCCCGCCACTCCGGCTCCCAGTAGAGCGGCCGCCCGGCTGCAGATCGTTCAAACATTTGG
CAATAAAGTTTCTTAAGATTGAATCCTGTTGCCGGTCTTGCGATGATTATCATATAATTTCTGTTGAATT
ACGTTAAGCATGTAATAATTAACATGTAATGCATGACGTTATTTATGAGATGGGTTTTTATGATTAGAGT
CCCGCAATTATACATTTAATACGCGATAGAAAACAAAATATAGCGCGCAAACTAGGATAAATTATCGCGC
GCGG
