>Addgene plasmid #79183 | 35S-DsREDmonomer-NosT | addgene partial sequence | sequence record 156616 | NOSterm-R 5'-attgccaaatgtttgaacga-3'
GGGAGCCGGAGTGGCGGGCCTCGGCGTGCTCGTACTGCTCCACCACGGTGTAGTCCTCGTTGTGGTTGGT
GATGTCCAGCTTGGAGTCCACGTAGTGGTTGCCGGGCAGCTGCACGGGCTTCTTGGCCTTGTACACGGTC
TTGAAGTCGCAGGTGTAGTGGCCGCCGTCCTTCAGCTTCAGGGCGTGGGAGATCTCGCCCTTCAGCACGC
CGTCCTGGGGGTACAGCTTCTCGGTGGAGGGCTCCCAGCCGGCAGTCTTCTTCTGCATTACGGGGCCGTC
GGCGGGGAAGTTCACGCCCTTGAACTTCACCTTGTAGATGAAGGTGCCGTCCTGCAGGGAGGAGTCCTGC
TGCACCTCCACCACGCCGCCGTCCTCGAAGTTCATGGAGCGCTCCCAGGTGAAGCCCTCGGGGAAGGACA
GCTTCATGTAGTCGGGGATGTCGGCGGGGTGCTTCACGTAGGCCTTGGAGCCGTACTGGAACTGGGGGGA
CAGGATGTCCCAGGCGAAGGGCAGGGGGCCGCCCTTGGTCACCTGCAGCTTGGCGGTCTGGGTGCCCTCG
TAGGGCTTGCCCTCGCCCTCGCCCTCGATCTCGAAGTAGTGGCCGTTCACGGAGCCCTCCATGCGCACCT
TGAACTGCATGAACTCCTTGATGACGTCCTCGGTGTTGTCCATGGTGGCGACCGGTACCCGGGGATCCTC
TAGAGTCGACTGTAATTGTAAATAGTAATTGTAATGTTGTTTGTTGTTTGTTGTTGTTGGTAATTGTTGA
AGGATCTCAAGAAGCCTGTCCTCTCCAAATGAAATGAACTTCCTTATATAGAGGAAGGGTCTTGCGAAGG
ATAGTGGGATTGTGCGTCATCCCTTACGTCAGTGGAGATATCACATCAATCCACTTGCTTTGAAGACGTG
GTTGGAACGTCTTCTTTTTCCACGATGTTCCTCGTGGGTGGGGGTCCATCTTTGGGA
